Addgene plasmid #193262: CABE-T2.5
Purpose: Expression of CABE-T2.5 base editor in mammalian cells, CMV promoter
Depositing lab: Nicole Gaudelli. Depositing organization: Beam Therapeutics. Publication: Improved cytosine base editors generated from TadA variants. Lam DK, Feliciano PR, Arif A, Bohnuud T, Fernandez TP, Gehrke JM, Grayson P, Lee KD, Ortega MA, Sawyer C, Schwaegerle ND, Peraro L, Young L, Lee SJ, Ciaramella G, Gaudelli NM. Nat Biotechnol. 2023 Jan 9. doi: 10.1038/s41587-022-01611-9. PubMed 36624149.
Backbone
  Vector backbone: CMV/pBR322
  Vector type: Mammalian Expression
Growth in bacteria
  Bacterial resistance: Ampicillin, 100 μg/mL
  Growth temperature: 37°C
  Growth strain: DH5alpha
  Copy number: High Copy
Gene/Insert
  Gene/Insert name: CABE-T2.5
  Species: Other
  Mutation: D10A (Cas9), TadA mutations within
  Promoter: CMV
  Cloning method: Ligation Independent Cloning
Terms and licenses: Academic/Nonprofit Terms; Industry Terms: Not Available to Industry
How to cite: CABE-T2.5 was a gift from Nicole Gaudelli (Addgene plasmid # 193262 ; http://n2t.net/addgene:193262 ; RRID:Addgene_193262)
