[The description below was written by a language model from this plasmid's Addgene catalogue record and pLannotate feature annotations shown in this document.]
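Description:
CABE-T2.5 is a mammalian expression plasmid on a CMV/pBR322-type backbone that encodes a base editor built from an engineered TadA deaminase fused to a Cas9 nickase. It is maintained in E. coli as a high-copy plasmid through a ColE1/pMB1-family origin and selected with ampicillin via the β-lactamase gene and its own promoter. The rest of the backbone carries only vestigial elements: a lac promoter/operator with CAP site, short fragments of lacI, an SV40 promoter and a multiple cloning site, and a remnant of the pBR322 bom region. No mammalian selection marker or reporter is annotated.

The single expression cassette is driven by the human cytomegalovirus immediate-early enhancer and promoter and terminated by the bovine growth hormone polyadenylation signal. A T7 promoter lies just upstream of the coding region and could support in vitro transcription. The open reading frame begins with a TadA domain that the annotation software matched to TadA*(7.10); the catalogue entry notes further TadA mutations but does not list them. This is followed by Streptococcus pyogenes Cas9, annotated as adjoining N- and C-terminal portions and carrying D10A, the only Cas9 mutation recorded, consistent with a nickase rather than a fully inactive enzyme. One copy of the phage PBS2 uracil-DNA glycosylase inhibitor (UGI), which blocks excision of uracil formed by cytosine deamination, is annotated downstream. Unannotated gaps flank these domains, and their content is not stated.

The associated work concerns cytosine base editors derived from TadA variants, and the plasmid is intended for expressing this editor in mammalian cells. No guide RNA cassette is annotated, so a guide would have to be supplied separately.
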