Features (pLannotate 1.2.2; 18 found; start..end, strand, type, name):
    103..482     +  enhancer       CMV enhancer: human cytomegalovirus immediate early enhancer
    483..686     +  promoter       CMV promoter: human cytomegalovirus (CMV) immediate early promoter
    728..746     +  promoter       T7 promoter: promoter for bacteriophage T7 RNA polymerase
    763..1260    +  CDS            TadA*(7.10): DNA adenosine deaminase evolved from the E. coli tRNA adenosine deaminase TadA (Gaudelli et al., 2017)
   1357..2958    +  CDS            dCas9(N): N-terminal portion of catalytically inactive Streptococcus pyogenes dCas9 carrying the D10A mutation (Zetsche et al., 2015)
   2959..5453    +  CDS            Cas9(C) (fragment): C-terminal portion of Streptococcus pyogenes Cas9 (Zetsche et al., 2015)
   5767..6015    +  CDS            UGI: UNGI_BPPB2 - Experimental evidence at protein level: Swiss-Prot protein existence level 1. This protein binds specifically and reversibly to the host uracil-DNA glycosylase, preventing removal of uracil residues from PBS2 DNA by the host uracil-excision repair system. From Bacillus phage PBS2 (Bacteriophage PBS2).
   6157..6381    +  polyA_signal   bGH poly(A) signal: bovine growth hormone polyadenylation signal
   6385..6406    +  promoter       SV40 promoter (fragment): SV40 enhancer and early promoter
   6411..6427    +  misc_feature   MCS (fragment): pBluescript multiple cloning site
   6476..6492    -  protein_bind   lac operator: The lac repressor binds to the lac operator to inhibit transcription in E. coli. This inhibition can be relieved by adding lactose or isopropyl-β-D-thiogalactopyranoside (IPTG). lac repressor encoded by lacI
   6500..6530    -  promoter       lac promoter: promoter for the E. coli lac operon
   6545..6566    -  protein_bind   CAP binding site: CAP binding activates transcription in the presence of cAMP. E. coli catabolite activator protein
   6579..6671    -  CDS            lacI (fragment): lac repressor; lacI; The lac repressor binds to the lac operator to inhibit transcription in E. coli. This inhibition can be relieved by adding lactose or isopropyl-β-D-thiogalactopyranoside (IPTG).
   6854..7442    -  rep_origin     ori: high-copy-number ColE1/pMB1/pBR322/pUC origin of replication
   7613..8473    -  CDS            AmpR: β-lactamase; bla; confers resistance to ampicillin, carbenicillin, and related antibiotics
   8474..8578    -  promoter       AmpR promoter: bla
   8649..8693    -  misc_feature   bom (fragment): basis of mobility region from pBR322
>Addgene plasmid #193262 | CABE-T2.5 | addgene full sequence | sequence record 379861 | Addgene NGS Result
AAGCTACAACAAGGCAAGGCTTGACCGACAATTGCATGAAGAATCTGCTTAGGGTTAGGCGTTTTGCGCT
GCTTCGCGATGTACGGGCCAGATATACGCGTTGACATTGATTATTGACTAGTTATTAATAGTAATCAATT
ACGGGGTCATTAGTTCATAGCCCATATATGGAGTTCCGCGTTACATAACTTACGGTAAATGGCCCGCCTG
GCTGACCGCCCAACGACCCCCGCCCATTGACGTCAATAATGACGTATGTTCCCATAGTAACGCCAATAGG
GACTTTCCATTGACGTCAATGGGTGGAGTATTTACGGTAAACTGCCCACTTGGCAGTACATCAAGTGTAT
CATATGCCAAGTACGCCCCCTATTGACGTCAATGACGGTAAATGGCCCGCCTGGCATTATGCCCAGTACA
TGACCTTATGGGACTTTCCTACTTGGCAGTACATCTACGTATTAGTCATCGCTATTACCATGGTGATGCG
GTTTTGGCAGTACATCAATGGGCGTGGATAGCGGTTTGACTCACGGGGATTTCCAAGTCTCCACCCCATT
GACGTCAATGGGAGTTTGTTTTGGCACCAAAATCAACGGGACTTTCCAAAATGTCGTAACAACTCCGCCC
CATTGACGCAAATGGGCGGTAGGCGTGTACGGTGGGAGGTCTATATAAGCAGAGCTGGTTTAGTGAACCG
TCAGATCCGCTAGAGATCCGCGGCCGCTAATACGACTCACTATAGGGAGAGCCGCCACCATGTCCGAAGT
CGAGTACTCCCATGAGTACTGGATGAGACACGCATTGACTCTCGCAAAGAGGGCTCGAGATGAACGCCAT
GTGCCCGTGGGGGCAGTACTCGTGCTCAACAATCGCGTAATCGGCGAAGGTTGGAATAGGGCAAAGGGAC
TCCACGACCCCACTGCACATGCGGAAATCATGGCCCTTCGACAGGGAGGGCTTGTGATGCAGAATTATCG
ACTTTGGGATGCGACGCTGTACTCGACGTTTGAACCTTGCGTAATGTGCGCGGGAGCTATGATTCACTCC
CGCATTGGACGAGTTGTATTCGGTGTTCGCAACGCCAAGACGGGTGCCGCAGGTTCACTGATGGACGTGC
TGCATCATCCAGGCATGAACCACCGGGTAGAAATCACAGAAGGCATATTGGCGGACGAATGTGCGGCGCT
GTTGTGTCGTTTTTTTCGCATGCCCAGGCGTGTCTTTAACGCCCAGAAAAAAGCACAATCCTCTACTGAC
TCTGGTGGTTCTTCTGGTGGTTCTAGCGGCAGCGAGACTCCCGGGACCTCAGAGTCCGCCACACCCGAAA
GTTCTGGTGGTTCTTCTGGTGGTTCTGACAAGAAGTACAGCATCGGCCTGGCCATCGGCACCAACTCTGT
GGGCTGGGCCGTGATCACCGACGAGTACAAGGTGCCCAGCAAGAAATTCAAGGTGCTGGGCAACACCGAC
CGGCACAGCATCAAGAAGAACCTGATCGGAGCCCTGCTGTTCGACAGCGGCGAAACAGCCGAGGCCACCC
GGCTGAAGAGAACCGCCAGAAGAAGATACACCAGACGGAAGAACCGGATCTGCTATCTGCAAGAGATCTT
CAGCAACGAGATGGCCAAGGTGGACGACAGCTTCTTCCACAGACTGGAAGAGTCCTTCCTGGTGGAAGAG
GATAAGAAGCACGAGCGGCACCCCATCTTCGGCAACATCGTGGACGAGGTGGCCTACCACGAGAAGTACC
CCACCATCTACCACCTGAGAAAGAAACTGGTGGACAGCACCGACAAGGCCGACCTGCGGCTGATCTATCT
GGCCCTGGCCCACATGATCAAGTTCCGGGGCCACTTCCTGATCGAGGGCGACCTGAACCCCGACAACAGC
GACGTGGACAAGCTGTTCATCCAGCTGGTGCAGACCTACAACCAGCTGTTCGAGGAAAACCCCATCAACG
CCAGCGGCGTGGACGCCAAGGCCATCCTGTCTGCCAGACTGAGCAAGAGCAGACGGCTGGAAAATCTGAT
CGCCCAGCTGCCCGGCGAGAAGAAGAATGGCCTGTTCGGAAACCTGATTGCCCTGAGCCTGGGCCTGACC
CCCAACTTCAAGAGCAACTTCGACCTGGCCGAGGATGCCAAACTGCAGCTGAGCAAGGACACCTACGACG
ACGACCTGGACAACCTGCTGGCCCAGATCGGCGACCAGTACGCCGACCTGTTTCTGGCCGCCAAGAACCT
GTCCGACGCCATCCTGCTGAGCGACATCCTGAGAGTGAACACCGAGATCACCAAGGCCCCCCTGAGCGCC
TCTATGATCAAGAGATACGACGAGCACCACCAGGACCTGACCCTGCTGAAAGCTCTCGTGCGGCAGCAGC
TGCCTGAGAAGTACAAAGAGATTTTCTTCGACCAGAGCAAGAACGGCTACGCCGGCTACATTGACGGCGG
AGCCAGCCAGGAAGAGTTCTACAAGTTCATCAAGCCCATCCTGGAAAAGATGGACGGCACCGAGGAACTG
CTCGTGAAGCTGAACAGAGAGGACCTGCTGCGGAAGCAGCGGACCTTCGACAACGGCAGCATCCCCCACC
AGATCCACCTGGGAGAGCTGCACGCCATTCTGCGGCGGCAGGAAGATTTTTACCCATTCCTGAAGGACAA
CCGGGAAAAGATCGAGAAGATCCTGACCTTCCGCATCCCCTACTACGTGGGCCCTCTGGCCAGGGGAAAC
AGCAGATTCGCCTGGATGACCAGAAAGAGCGAGGAAACCATCACCCCCTGGAACTTCGAGGAAGTGGTGG
ACAAGGGCGCTTCCGCCCAGAGCTTCATCGAGCGGATGACCAACTTCGATAAGAACCTGCCCAACGAGAA
GGTGCTGCCCAAGCACAGCCTGCTGTACGAGTACTTCACCGTGTATAACGAGCTGACCAAAGTGAAATAC
GTGACCGAGGGAATGAGAAAGCCCGCCTTCCTGAGCGGCGAGCAGAAAAAGGCCATCGTGGACCTGCTGT
TCAAGACCAACCGGAAAGTGACCGTGAAGCAGCTGAAAGAGGACTACTTCAAGAAAATCGAGTGCTTCGA
CTCCGTGGAAATCTCCGGCGTGGAAGATCGGTTCAACGCCTCCCTGGGCACATACCACGATCTGCTGAAA
ATTATCAAGGACAAGGACTTCCTGGACAATGAGGAAAACGAGGACATTCTGGAAGATATCGTGCTGACCC
TGACACTGTTTGAGGACAGAGAGATGATCGAGGAACGGCTGAAAACCTATGCCCACCTGTTCGACGACAA
AGTGATGAAGCAGCTGAAGCGGCGGAGATACACCGGCTGGGGCAGGCTGAGCCGGAAGCTGATCAACGGC
ATCCGGGACAAGCAGTCCGGCAAGACAATCCTGGATTTCCTGAAGTCCGACGGCTTCGCCAACAGAAACT
TCATGCAGCTGATCCACGACGACAGCCTGACCTTTAAAGAGGACATCCAGAAAGCCCAGGTGTCCGGCCA
GGGCGATAGCCTGCACGAGCACATTGCCAATCTGGCCGGCAGCCCCGCCATTAAGAAGGGCATCCTGCAG
ACAGTGAAGGTGGTGGACGAGCTCGTGAAAGTGATGGGCCGGCACAAGCCCGAGAACATCGTGATCGAAA
TGGCCAGAGAGAACCAGACCACCCAGAAGGGACAGAAGAACAGCCGCGAGAGAATGAAGCGGATCGAAGA
GGGCATCAAAGAGCTGGGCAGCCAGATCCTGAAAGAACACCCCGTGGAAAACACCCAGCTGCAGAACGAG
AAGCTGTACCTGTACTACCTGCAGAATGGGCGGGATATGTACGTGGACCAGGAACTGGACATCAACCGGC
TGTCCGACTACGATGTGGACCATATCGTGCCTCAGAGCTTTCTGAAGGACGACTCCATCGACAACAAGGT
GCTGACCAGAAGCGACAAGAACCGGGGCAAGAGCGACAACGTGCCCTCCGAAGAGGTCGTGAAGAAGATG
AAGAACTACTGGCGGCAGCTGCTGAACGCCAAGCTGATTACCCAGAGAAAGTTCGACAATCTGACCAAGG
CCGAGAGAGGCGGCCTGAGCGAACTGGATAAGGCCGGCTTCATCAAGAGACAGCTGGTGGAAACCCGGCA
GATCACAAAGCACGTGGCACAGATCCTGGACTCCCGGATGAACACTAAGTACGACGAGAATGACAAGCTG
ATCCGGGAAGTGAAAGTGATCACCCTGAAGTCCAAGCTGGTGTCCGATTTCCGGAAGGATTTCCAGTTTT
ACAAAGTGCGCGAGATCAACAACTACCACCACGCCCACGACGCCTACCTGAACGCCGTCGTGGGAACCGC
CCTGATCAAAAAGTACCCTAAGCTGGAAAGCGAGTTCGTGTACGGCGACTACAAGGTGTACGACGTGCGG
AAGATGATCGCCAAGAGCGAGCAGGAAATCGGCAAGGCTACCGCCAAGTACTTCTTCTACAGCAACATCA
TGAACTTTTTCAAGACCGAGATTACCCTGGCCAACGGCGAGATCCGGAAGCGGCCTCTGATCGAGACAAA
CGGCGAAACCGGGGAGATCGTGTGGGATAAGGGCCGGGATTTTGCCACCGTGCGGAAAGTGCTGAGCATG
CCCCAAGTGAATATCGTGAAAAAGACCGAGGTGCAGACAGGCGGCTTCAGCAAAGAGTCTATCCTGCCCA
AGAGGAACAGCGATAAGCTGATCGCCAGAAAGAAGGACTGGGACCCTAAGAAGTACGGCGGCTTCGACAG
CCCCACCGTGGCCTATTCTGTGCTGGTGGTGGCCAAAGTGGAAAAGGGCAAGTCCAAGAAACTGAAGAGT
GTGAAAGAGCTGCTGGGGATCACCATCATGGAAAGAAGCAGCTTCGAGAAGAATCCCATCGACTTTCTGG
AAGCCAAGGGCTACAAAGAAGTGAAAAAGGACCTGATCATCAAGCTGCCTAAGTACTCCCTGTTCGAGCT
GGAAAACGGCCGGAAGAGAATGCTGGCCTCTGCCGGCGAACTGCAGAAGGGAAACGAACTGGCCCTGCCC
TCCAAATATGTGAACTTCCTGTACCTGGCCAGCCACTATGAGAAGCTGAAGGGCTCCCCCGAGGATAATG
AGCAGAAACAGCTGTTTGTGGAACAGCACAAGCACTACCTGGACGAGATCATCGAGCAGATCAGCGAGTT
CTCCAAGAGAGTGATCCTGGCCGACGCTAATCTGGACAAAGTGCTGTCCGCCTACAACAAGCACCGGGAT
AAGCCCATCAGAGAGCAGGCCGAGAATATCATCCACCTGTTTACCCTGACCAATCTGGGAGCCCCTGCCG
CCTTCAAGTACTTTGACACCACCATCGACCGGAAGAGGTACACCAGCACCAAAGAGGTGCTGGACGCCAC
CCTGATCCACCAGAGCATCACCGGCCTGTACGAGACACGGATCGACCTGTCTCAGCTGGGAGGTGACTCT
GGTGGAAGCGGAGGATCTGGCGGCAGCACCAATCTGAGCGACATCATCGAGAAAGAGACAGGCAAGCAGC
TGGTCATCCAAGAGTCCATCCTGATGCTGCCTGAAGAGGTGGAAGAAGTGATCGGCAACAAGCCCGAGTC
CGACATCCTGGTGCACACCGCCTACGATGAGAGCACCGACGAGAACGTGATGCTGCTGACCTCTGACGCC
CCTGAGTACAAGCCTTGGGCTCTCGTGATCCAGGACAGCAACGGCGAGAACAAGATCAAGATGCTGAGCG
GCGGCTCTGGTGGCTCTGGCGGATCTACAAACCTGTCCGATATTATTGAGAAAGAAACCGGGAAACAGCT
CGTGATTCAAGAGTCTATTCTCATGCTCCCGGAAGAAGTCGAGGAAGTCATTGGAAACAAGCCTGAGAGC
GATATTCTGGTCCATACAGCCTACGACGAGTCTACCGATGAGAATGTCATGCTCCTCACCAGCGACGCTC
CCGAGTATAAGCCATGGGCACTTGTCATTCAGGACTCCAATGGGGAAAACAAAATCAAAATGCTCCCAAA
GAAAAAACGCAAGGTGGAGGGAGCTGATAAGCGCACCGCCGATGGTTCCGAGTTCGAAAGCCCCAAGAAG
AAGAGGAAAGTCTAACCGGTCATCATCACCATCACCATTGAGTTTAAACCCGCTGATCAGCCTCGACTGT
GCCTTCTAGTTGCCAGCCATCTGTTGTTTGCCCCTCCCCCGTGCCTTCCTTGACCCTGGAAGGTGCCACT
CCCACTGTCCTTTCCTAATAAAATGAGGAAATTGCATCGCATTGTCTGAGTAGGTGTCATTCTATTCTGG
GGGGTGGGGTGGGGCAGGACAGCAAGGGGGAGGATTGGGAAGACAATAGCAGGCATGCTGGGGATGCGGT
GGGCTCTATGGCTTCTGAGGCGGAAAGAACCAGCTGGGGCTCGATACCGTCGACCTCTAGCTAGAGCTTG
GCGTAATCATGGTCATAGCTGTTTCCTGTGTGAAATTGTTATCCGCTCACAATTCCACACAACATACGAG
CCGGAAGCATAAAGTGTAAAGCCTAGGGTGCCTAATGAGTGAGCTAACTCACATTAATTGCGTTGCGCTC
ACTGCCCGCTTTCCAGTCGGGAAACCTGTCGTGCCAGCTGCATTAATGAATCGGCCAACGCGCGGGGAGA
GGCGGTTTGCGTATTGGGCGCTCTTCCGCTTCCTCGCTCACTGACTCGCTGCGCTCGGTCGTTCGGCTGC
GGCGAGCGGTATCAGCTCACTCAAAGGCGGTAATACGGTTATCCACAGAATCAGGGGATAACGCAGGAAA
GAACATGTGAGCAAAAGGCCAGCAAAAGGCCAGGAACCGTAAAAAGGCCGCGTTGCTGGCGTTTTTCCAT
AGGCTCCGCCCCCCTGACGAGCATCACAAAAATCGACGCTCAAGTCAGAGGTGGCGAAACCCGACAGGAC
TATAAAGATACCAGGCGTTTCCCCCTGGAAGCTCCCTCGTGCGCTCTCCTGTTCCGACCCTGCCGCTTAC
CGGATACCTGTCCGCCTTTCTCCCTTCGGGAAGCGTGGCGCTTTCTCATAGCTCACGCTGTAGGTATCTC
AGTTCGGTGTAGGTCGTTCGCTCCAAGCTGGGCTGTGTGCACGAACCCCCCGTTCAGCCCGACCGCTGCG
CCTTATCCGGTAACTATCGTCTTGAGTCCAACCCGGTAAGACACGACTTATCGCCACTGGCAGCAGCCAC
TGGTAACAGGATTAGCAGAGCGAGGTATGTAGGCGGTGCTACAGAGTTCTTGAAGTGGTGGCCTAACTAC
GGCTACACTAGAAGAACAGTATTTGGTATCTGCGCTCTGCTGAAGCCAGTTACCTTCGGAAAAAGAGTTG
GTAGCTCTTGATCCGGCAAACAAACCACCGCTGGTAGCGGTGGTTTTTTTGTTTGCAAGCAGCAGATTAC
GCGCAGAAAAAAAGGATCTCAAGAAGATCCTTTGATCTTTTCTACGGGGTCTGACGCTCAGTGGAACGAA
AACTCACGTTAAGGGATTTTGGTCATGAGATTATCAAAAAGGATCTTCACCTAGATCCTTTTAAATTAAA
AATGAAGTTTTAAATCAATCTAAAGTATATATGAGTAAACTTGGTCTGACAGTTACCAATGCTTAATCAG
TGAGGCACCTATCTCAGCGATCTGTCTATTTCGTTCATCCATAGTTGCCTGACTCCCCGTCGTGTAGATA
ACTACGATACGGGAGGGCTTACCATCTGGCCCCAGTGCTGCAATGATACCGCGAGACCCACGCTCACCGG
CTCCAGATTTATCAGCAATAAACCAGCCAGCCGGAAGGGCCGAGCGCAGAAGTGGTCCTGCAACTTTATC
CGCCTCCATCCAGTCTATTAATTGTTGCCGGGAAGCTAGAGTAAGTAGTTCGCCAGTTAATAGTTTGCGC
AACGTTGTTGCCATTGCTACAGGCATCGTGGTGTCACGCTCGTCGTTTGGTATGGCTTCATTCAGCTCCG
GTTCCCAACGATCAAGGCGAGTTACATGATCCCCCATGTTGTGCAAAAAAGCGGTTAGCTCCTTCGGTCC
TCCGATCGTTGTCAGAAGTAAGTTGGCCGCAGTGTTATCACTCATGGTTATGGCAGCACTGCATAATTCT
CTTACTGTCATGCCATCCGTAAGATGCTTTTCTGTGACTGGTGAGTACTCAACCAAGTCATTCTGAGAAT
AGTGTATGCGGCGACCGAGTTGCTCTTGCCCGGCGTCAATACGGGATAATACCGCGCCACATAGCAGAAC
TTTAAAAGTGCTCATCATTGGAAAACGTTCTTCGGGGCGAAAACTCTCAAGGATCTTACCGCTGTTGAGA
TCCAGTTCGATGTAACCCACTCGTGCACCCAACTGATCTTCAGCATCTTTTACTTTCACCAGCGTTTCTG
GGTGAGCAAAAACAGGAAGGCAAAATGCCGCAAAAAAGGGAATAAGGGCGACACGGAAATGTTGAATACT
CATACTCTTCCTTTTTCAATATTATTGAAGCATTTATCAGGGTTATTGTCTCATGAGCGGATACATATTT
GAATGTATTTAGAAAAATAAACAAATAGGGGTTCCGCGCACATTTCCCCGAAAAGTGCCACCTGACGTCG
ACGGATCGGGAGATCGATCTCCCGATCCCCTAGGGTCGACTCTCAGTACAATCTGCTCTGATGCCGCATA
GTTAAGCCAGTATCTGCTCCCTGCTTGTGTGTTGGAGGTCGCTGAGTAGTGCGCGAGCAAAATTT
